Addgene plasmid #153570: pGBW-m4252793
Purpose: Mammalian expression plasmid for SARS-CoV-2 nsp11
Depositing lab: Ginkgo Bioworks & Benjie Chen. Depositing organization: Ginkgo Bioworks.
Backbone
  Vector backbone: pTwist_CMV_Puro_6 with AarI site removed
  Backbone size w/o insert (bp): 6080
  Vector type: Mammalian Expression
  Selectable markers: Puromycin
Growth in bacteria
  Bacterial resistance: Ampicillin, 100 μg/mL
  Growth temperature: 37°C
  Growth strain: DH5alpha
  Copy number: High Copy
Gene/Insert
  Gene/Insert name: SARS-CoV-2 nsp11
  Species: Severe acute respiratory syndrome coronavirus 2
  Insert size (bp): 32
  Mutation: wt
  Entrez Gene: ORF1ab (a.k.a. GU280_gp01)
  Promoter: CMV
  Tag / fusion protein: Cleavable TEV;V5 (C terminal on backbone)
  Cloning method: Unknown
Resource information
  A portion of this plasmid was derived from a plasmid made by: GinkgoBioworks
Depositor comments: NCBI reference sequence: 43740578
How to cite: pGBW-m4252793 was a gift from Ginkgo Bioworks & Benjie Chen (Addgene plasmid # 153570 ; http://n2t.net/addgene:153570 ; RRID:Addgene_153570)
