[The description below was written by a language model from this plasmid's Addgene catalogue record and pLannotate feature annotations shown in this document.]
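Description:
pGBW-m4252793 is a mammalian expression plasmid for SARS-CoV-2 nsp11, the very short peptide encoded at the end of ORF1a within the ORF1ab gene. It is built on a pTwist_CMV_Puro_6 backbone from which an AarI site has been removed. The wild-type insert is recorded as only 32 bp and is placed under CMV control. The backbone supplies a C-terminal tag consisting of a TEV protease-cleavable linker followed by a V5 epitope, which allows antibody detection or pull-down of the fusion and optional removal of the tag.

The feature table, generated from the full 6,194 nt sequencing result, shows a CMV enhancer and CMV promoter elements near the end of the numbered sequence. The expression cassette therefore appears to run across the origin of the circular map. The insert, TEV site and V5 tag were not annotated, which is unsurprising given their small size. An SV40 poly(A) signal lies shortly after the map origin but is annotated on the opposite strand, so the table alone does not make clear how the nsp11 transcript is terminated.

A separate cassette uses the human UbC promoter to drive puromycin N-acetyltransferase, followed by a synthetic poly(A) signal, for puromycin selection of transfected mammalian cells. In E. coli the plasmid replicates from a high-copy ColE1/pUC-type origin and is selected with ampicillin through AmpR. β-globin insulator elements, T7 and rrnG terminators and additional synthetic poly(A) signals flank the functional units, presumably to limit transcriptional read-through between them. The plasmid suits transient or puromycin-selected expression of tagged nsp11 in studies of viral protein function, localisation or host interactions.
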