Features (pLannotate 1.2.2; 18 found; start..end, strand, type, name):
    156..277     -  polyA_signal   SV40 poly(A) signal: SV40 polyadenylation signal
    300..369     -  CDS            large T antigen (fragment): large T antigen from SV40 (simian virus 40)
    392..438     +  terminator     T7 terminator: transcription terminator for bacteriophage T7 RNA polymerase
    468..604     +  terminator     rrnG terminator: transcription terminator from the E. coli ribosomal RNA rrnG operon (Albrechtsen et al., 1991)
    649..720     +  misc_feature   3' β-globin insulator: insulator downstream of the human β-globin locus (Farrell et al., 2002)
    946..1534    -  rep_origin     ori: high-copy-number ColE1/pMB1/pBR322/pUC origin of replication
   1706..1770    -  CDS            bla(M) (fragment): β-lactamase lacking the signal sequence; bla(M); allows cytosolic expression of β-lactamase
   2034..3243    +  promoter       UbC promoter: human ubiquitin C promoter
   3247..3844    +  CDS            PuroR (fragment): puromycin N-acetyltransferase; pac from Streptomyces; confers resistance to puromycin
   3873..3921    +  polyA_signal   poly(A) signal: synthetic polyadenylation signal
   4187..5047    +  CDS            AmpR: β-lactamase; bla; confers resistance to ampicillin, carbenicillin, and related antibiotics
   5060..5196    +  terminator     rrnG terminator: transcription terminator from the E. coli ribosomal RNA rrnG operon (Albrechtsen et al., 1991)
   5348..5419    +  misc_feature   5' β-globin insulator: insulator upstream of the human β-globin locus (Farrell et al., 2002)
   5424..5470    -  terminator     T7 terminator: transcription terminator for bacteriophage T7 RNA polymerase
   5488..5536    -  polyA_signal   poly(A) signal: synthetic polyadenylation signal
   5617..5920    +  enhancer       CMV enhancer: human cytomegalovirus immediate early enhancer
   5993..6010    -  promoter       CMV promoter (fragment): human cytomegalovirus (CMV) immediate early promoter
   6073..6124    +  promoter       CMVd2 promoter: truncated human cytomegalovirus (CMV) immediate early promoter that yields moderately reduced expression relative to the full-length promoter
>Addgene plasmid #153570 | pGBW-m4252793 | addgene full sequence | sequence record 300157 | Ginkgo NGS Result
CACCATGGCTGATGCACAATCGTTTTTAAACGGGTTTGCGGAAAACCTTTACTTTCAGTCGGGGAAACCT
ATACCCAATCCACTTCTCGGCTTAGATTCTACCTAAGCTAGCTTGACTGACTGAGATACAGCGTACCTTC
AGCTCACAGACATGATAAGATACATTGATGAGTTTGGACAAACCACAACTAGAATGCAGTGAAAAAAATG
CTTTATTTGTGAAATTTGTGATGCTATTGCTTTATTTGTAACCATTATAAGCTGCAATAAACAAGTTAAC
AACAACAATTGCATTCATTTTATGTTTCAGGTTCAGGGGGAGGTGTGGGAGGTTTTTTAAAGCAAGTAAA
ACCTCTACAAATGTGGTATTGGCCCATCTCTATCGGTATCGTAGCATAACCCCTTGGGGCCTCTAAACGG
GTCTTGAGGGGTTTTTTGTGCCCCTCGGGCCGGATTGCTATCTACCGGCATTGGCGCAGAAAAAAATGCC
TGATGCGACGCTGCGCGTCTTATACTCCCACATATGCCAGATTCAGCAACGGATACGGCTTCCCCAACTT
GCCCACTTCCATACGTGTCCTCCTTACCAGAAATTTATCCTTAAGGTCGTCAGCTATCCTGCAGGCGATC
TCTCGATTTCGATCAAGACATTCCTTTAATGGTCTTTTCTGGACACCACTAGGGGTCAGAAGTAGTTCAT
CAAACTTTCTTCCCTCCCTAATCTCATTGGTTACCTTGGGCTATCGAAACTTAATTAACCAGTCAAGTCA
GCTACTTGGCGAGATCGACTTGTCTGGGTTTCGACTACGCTCAGAATTGCGTCAGTCAAGTTCGATCTGG
TCCTTGCTATTGCACCCGTTCTCCGATTACGAGTTTCATTTAAATCATGTGAGCAAAAGGCCAGCAAAAG
GCCAGGAACCGTAAAAAGGCCGCGTTGCTGGCGTTTTTCCATAGGCTCCGCCCCCCTGACGAGCATCACA
AAAATCGACGCTCAAGTCAGAGGTGGCGAAACCCGACAGGACTATAAAGATACCAGGCGTTTCCCCCTGG
AAGCTCCCTCGTGCGCTCTCCTGTTCCGACCCTGCCGCTTACCGGATACCTGTCCGCCTTTCTCCCTTCG
GGAAGCGTGGCGCTTTCTCATAGCTCACGCTGTAGGTATCTCAGTTCGGTGTAGGTCGTTCGCTCCAAGC
TGGGCTGTGTGCACGAACCCCCCGTTCAGCCCGACCGCTGCGCCTTATCCGGTAACTATCGTCTTGAGTC
CAACCCGGTAAGACACGACTTATCGCCACTGGCAGCAGCCACTGGTAACAGGATTAGCAGAGCGAGGTAT
GTAGGCGGTGCTACAGAGTTCTTGAAGTGGTGGCCTAACTACGGCTACACTAGAAGAACAGTATTTGGTA
TCTGCGCTCTGCTGAAGCCAGTTACCTTCGGAAAAAGAGTTGGTAGCTCTTGATCCGGCAAACAAACCAC
CGCTGGTAGCGGTGGTTTTTTTGTTTGCAAGCAGCAGATTACGCGCAGAAAAAAAGGATCTCAAGAAGAT
CCTTTGATCTTTTCTACGGGGTCTGACGCTCAGTGGAACGAAAACTCACGTTAAGGGATTTTGGTCATGA
GATTATCAAAAAGGATCTTCACCTAGATCCTTTTAAATTAAAAATGAAGTTTTAAATCAATCTAAAGTAT
ATATGAGTAAACTTGGTCTGACAGTTACCAATGCTTAATCAGTGAGGCACCTATCTCAGCGATCTGTCTA
TTTCGTTCATCCATAGTTGCATTTAAATTTCCGAACTCTCCAAGGCCCTCGTCGGAAAATCTTCAAACCT
TTCGTCCGATCCATCTTGCAGGCTACCTCTCGAACGAACTATCGCAAGTCTCTTGGCCGGCCTTGCGCCT
TGGCTATTGCTTGGCAGCGCCTATCGCCAGGTATTACTCCAATCCCGAATATCCGAGATCGGGATCACCC
GAGAGAAGTTCAACCTACATCCTCAATCCCGATCTATCCGAGATCCGAGGAATATCGAAATCGGGGCGCG
CCTGGCCTCCGCGCCGGGTTTTGGCGCCTCCCGCGGGCGCCCCCCTCGTCACGGCGAGCGCTGCCACGTC
AGACGAAGGGCGCAGGAGCGTCCTGATCCTTCCGCCCGGACGCTCAGGACAGCGGCCCGCTGCTCATAAG
ACTCGGCCTTAGAACCCCAGTATCAGCAGAAGGACATTTTAGGACGGGACTTGGGTGACTCTAGGGCACT
GGTTTTCTTTCCAGAGAGCGGAACAGGCGAGGAAAAGTAGTCCCTTCTCGGCGATTCTGCGGAGGGATCT
CCGTGGGGCGGTGAACGCCGATGATTATATAAGGACGCGCCGGGTGTGGCACAGCTAGTTCCGTCGCAGC
CGGGATTTGGGTCGCGGTTCTTGTTTGTGGATCGCTGTGATCGTCACTTGGTGAGTAGCGGGCTGCTGGG
CTGGCCGGGGCTTTCGTGGCCGCCGGGCCGCTCGGTGGGACGGAAGCGTGTGGAGAGACCGCCAAGGGCT
GTAGTCTGGGTCCGCGAGCAAGGTTGCCCTGAACTGGGGGTTGGGGGGAGCGCAGCAAAATGGCGGCTGT
TCCCGAGTCTTGAATGGAAGACGCTTGTGAGGCGGGCTGTGAGGTCGTTGAAACAAGGTGGGGGGCATGG
TGGGCGGCAAGAACCCAAGGTCTTGAGCCCTTCGCTAATGCGGGAAAGCTCTTATTCGGGTGAGATGGGC
TGGGCACCATCTGGGGACCCTGACGTGAAGTTTGTCACTGACTGGAGAACTCGGTTTGTCGTCTGTTGCG
GGGGCGGCAGTTATGGCGGTGCCGTTGGGCAGTGCACCCGTACCTTTGGGAGCGCGCGCCCTCGTCGTGT
CGTGACGTCACCCGTTCTGTTGGCTTATAATGCAGGGTGGGGCCACCAGCCGGTAGGTGTGCGGTAGGCT
TTTCTCCGTCGCAGGACGCAGGGTTCGGGCCTAGGGTAGGCTCTCCTGAATCGACAGGCGCCGGACCTCT
GGTGAGGGGAGGGATAAGTGAGGCGTCAGTTTCTTTGGTCGGTTTTATGTACCTATCTTCTTAAGTAGCT
GAAGCTCCGGTTTTGAACTATGCGCTCGGGGTTGGCGAGTGTGTTTTGTGAAGTTTTTTAGGCACCTTTT
GAAATGTAATCATTTGGGTCAATATGTAATTTTCAGTGTTAGACTTGTAAATTGTCCGCTAAATTCTGGC
CGTTTTTGGCTTTTTTGTTAGACAACATGACCGAGTACAAGCCCACGGTGCGCCTCGCCACCCGCGACGA
CGTCCCCAGGGCCGTACGCACCCTCGCCGCCGCGTTCGCCGACTACCCCGCCACGCGCCACACCGTCGAT
CCGGACCGCCACATCGAGCGGGTCACCGAGCTGCAAGAACTCTTCCTCACGCGCGTCGGGCTCGACATCG
GCAAGGTGTGGGTCGCGGACGACGGCGCCGCGGTGGCGGTCTGGACCACGCCGGAGAGCGTCGAAGCGGG
GGCGGTGTTCGCCGAGATCGGCCCGCGCATGGCCGAGTTGAGCGGTTCCCGGCTGGCCGCGCAGCAACAG
ATGGAGGGCCTCCTGGCGCCGCACCGGCCCAAGGAGCCCGCGTGGTTCCTGGCCACCGTCGGCGTCTCGC
CCGACCACCAGGGCAAGGGTCTGGGCAGCGCCGTCGTGCTCCCCGGAGTGGAGGCCGCCGAGCGCGCCGG
GGTGCCCGCCTTCCTGGAGACCTCCGCGCCCCGCAACCTCCCCTTCTACGAGCGGCTCGGCTTCACCGTC
ACCGCCGACGTCGAGGTGCCCGAAGGACCGCGCACCTGGTGCATGACCCGCAAGCCCGGTGCCTAGGCTA
GTATGTAAGCCTAGTCTTAGATAATAAAATCGCTATCCATCGAAGATGGATGTGTGTTGGTTTTTTGTGT
GTGTAACGCTAGGCGCGCCTGGTGTACCGAGAACGATCCTCTCAGTGCGAGTCTCGACGATCCATATCGT
TGCTTGGCAGTCAGCCAGTCGGAATCCAGCTTGGGACCCAGGAAGTCCAATCGTCAGATATTGTACTCAA
GCCTGGTCACGGCAGCGTACCGATCTGTTTAAACCTAGATATTGATAGTCTGATCGGTCAACGTATAATC
GAGTCCTAGCTTTTGCAAACATCTATCAAGAGACAGGATCAGCAGGAGGCTTTCGCATGAGTATTCAACA
TTTCCGTGTCGCCCTTATTCCCTTTTTTGCGGCATTTTGCCTTCCTGTTTTTGCTCACCCAGAAACGCTG
GTGAAAGTAAAAGATGCTGAAGATCAGTTGGGTGCGCGAGTGGGTTACATCGAACTGGATCTCAACAGCG
GTAAGATCCTTGAGAGTTTTCGCCCCGAAGAACGCTTTCCAATGATGAGCACTTTTAAAGTTCTGCTATG
TGGCGCGGTATTATCCCGTATTGACGCCGGGCAAGAGCAACTCGGTCGCCGCATACACTATTCTCAGAAT
GACTTGGTTGAGTATTCACCAGTCACAGAAAAGCATCTTACGGATGGCATGACAGTAAGAGAATTATGCA
GTGCTGCCATAACCATGAGTGATAACACTGCGGCCAACTTACTTCTGACAACGATTGGAGGACCGAAGGA
GCTAACCGCTTTTTTGCACAACATGGGGGATCATGTAACTCGCCTTGATCGTTGGGAACCGGAGCTGAAT
GAAGCCATACCAAACGACGAGCGTGACACCACGATGCCTGTAGCAATGGCAACAACCTTGCGTAAACTAT
TAACTGGCGAACTACTTACTCTAGCTTCCCGGCAACAGTTGATAGACTGGATGGAGGCGGATAAAGTTGC
AGGACCACTTCTGCGCTCGGCCCTTCCGGCTGGCTGGTTTATTGCTGATAAATCTGGAGCCGGTGAGCGT
GGGTCTCGCGGTATCATTGCAGCACTGGGGCCAGATGGTAAGCCCTCCCGTATCGTAGTTATCTACACGA
CGGGGAGTCAGGCAACTATGGATGAACGAAATAGACAGATCGCTGAGATAGGTGCCTCACTGATTAAGCA
TTGGTAACCGATTCTAGGTGCATTGGCGCAGAAAAAAATGCCTGATGCGACGCTGCGCGTCTTATACTCC
CACATATGCCAGATTCAGCAACGGATACGGCTTCCCCAACTTGCCCACTTCCATACGTGTCCTCCTTACC
AGAAATTTATCCTTAAGATCCCGAATCGTTTAAACTCGACTCTGGCTCTATCGAATCTCCGTCGTTTCGA
GCTTACGCGAACAGCCGTGGCGCTCATTTGCTCGTCGGGCATCGAATCTCGTCAGCTATCGTCAGCTTAC
CTTTTTGGCAGCGATCGCGGCTCCCGACATCTTGGACCATTAGCTCCACAGGTATCTTCTTCCCTCTAGT
GGTCATAACAGCAGCTTCAGCTACCTCTCAATTCAAAAAACCCCTCAAGACCCGTTTAGAGGCCCCAAGG
GGTTATGCTATCAATCGTTGCGTTACACACACAAAAAACCAACACACATCCATCTTCGATGGATAGCGAT
TTTATTATCTAACTGCTGATCGAGTGTAGCCAGATCTAGTAATCAATTACGGGGTCATTAGTTCATAGCC
CATATATGGAGTTCCGCGTTACATAACTTACGGTAAATGGCCCGCCTGGCTGACCGCCCAACGACCCCCG
CCCATTGACGTCAATAATGACGTATGTTCCCATAGTAACGCCAATAGGGACTTTCCATTGACGTCAATGG
GTGGAGTATTTACGGTAAACTGCCCACTTGGCAGTACATCAAGTGTATCATATGCCAAGTACGCCCCCTA
TTGACGTCAATGACGGTAAATGGCCCGCCTGGCATTATGCCCAGTACATGACCTTATGGGACTTTCCTAC
TTGGCAGTACATCTACGTATTAGTCATCGCTATTACCATGCTGATGCGGTTTTGGCAGTACATCAATGGG
CGTGGATAGCGGTTTGACTCACGGGGATTTCCAAGTCTCCACCCCATTGACGTCAATGGGAGTTTGTTTT
GGCACCAAAATCAACGGGACTTTCCAAAATGTCGTAACAACTCCGCCCCATTGACGCAAATGGGCGGTAG
GCGTGTACGGTGGGAGGTCTATATAAGCAGAGCTGGTTTAGTGAACCGTCAGATCAGATCTTTGTCGATC
CTACCATCCACTCGACACACCCGCCAGCGGCCGC
